Addgene plasmid #46380: eGFP Depdc5 pLJM1
Depositing lab: David Sabatini. Depositing organization: Whitehead Institute for Biomedical Research. Publication: A Tumor suppressor complex with GAP activity for the Rag GTPases that signal amino acid sufficiency to mTORC1. Bar-Peled L, Chantranupong L, Cherniack AD, Chen WW, Ottina KA, Grabiner BC, Spear ED, Carter SL, Meyerson M, Sabatini DM. Science. 2013 May 31;340(6136):1100-6. doi: 10.1126/science.1232044. PubMed 23723238.
Backbone
  Vector backbone: pLJM1
  Vector type: Mammalian Expression, Lentiviral
  Selectable markers: Puromycin
Growth in bacteria
  Bacterial resistance: Ampicillin, 100 μg/mL
  Growth temperature: 37°C
  Growth strain: XL10 Gold
  Copy number: Unknown
Gene/Insert
  Gene/Insert name: Depdc5
  Species: H. sapiens (human)
  Insert size (bp): 4746
  Mutation: Differs from Depdc5 isoform 1 by 10 amino acids starting at position 724: ILTLSAPPVV
  Entrez Gene: DEPDC5 (a.k.a. DEP.5, FFEVF, FFEVF1)
  Tag / fusion protein: eGFP (N terminal on backbone)
  Cloning method: Restriction Enzyme; 5′ cloning site SalI (not destroyed); 3′ cloning site Unknown (unknown if destroyed)
  Sequencing primers: 5′ EGFP-C
Terms and licenses: Academic/Nonprofit Terms; Industry Terms: Not Available to Industry
How to cite: eGFP Depdc5 pLJM1 was a gift from David Sabatini (Addgene plasmid # 46380 ; http://n2t.net/addgene:46380 ; RRID:Addgene_46380)
