[The description below was written by a language model from this plasmid's Addgene catalogue record.]
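Description:
eGFP Depdc5 pLJM1 is a lentiviral mammalian expression plasmid built on the pLJM1 backbone and carrying human DEPDC5 fused to an N-terminal eGFP tag. It is propagated in bacteria under ampicillin selection, and the record lists its copy number as unknown. Puromycin is the selectable marker for transfected or transduced mammalian cells. As a lentiviral transfer vector, it is meant to be packaged into viral particles so that the expression cassette integrates stably into target cells. It can presumably also be used for direct transfection. The record does not name the promoter driving the fusion or the one driving the puromycin marker, and no feature table is available to confirm the viral elements or other backbone components.

The insert is about 4.7 kb and was introduced by restriction cloning, with a SalI site retained at the 5′ junction. The 3′ cloning site is not recorded. The eGFP coding sequence is supplied by the backbone, so DEPDC5 is expressed as an eGFP–DEPDC5 fusion. The encoded protein is noted to differ from DEPDC5 isoform 1 by a ten-amino-acid stretch beginning at position 724, which should be kept in mind when comparing it with reference sequences.

The associated publication describes a tumor suppressor complex with GTPase-activating protein activity toward the Rag GTPases, which signal amino acid sufficiency to mTORC1. This construct therefore fits studies of that nutrient-sensing pathway. The fluorescent tag makes it suitable for visualizing the subcellular localization of DEPDC5, for stable expression in cell lines, and for detection or pull-down through GFP.
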