>Addgene plasmid #46380 | eGFP Depdc5 pLJM1 | depositor partial sequence | sequence record 65392 | insert
ATGAGAACAACAAAGGTCTACAAACTCGTCATCCACAAGAAGGGCTTTGGGGGCAGTGATGATGAGCTAG
TTGTGAACCCCAAAGTGTTCCCTCACATCAAGCTTGGAGACATTGTAGAGATTGCACACCCCAACGATGA
ATACAGCCCTCTGCTTTTGCAGGTCAAGTCTCTTAAGGAAGATTTACAGAAGGAAACTATCAGTGTGGAC
CAGACTGTGACTCAAGTGTTCCGGCTGAGACCTTATCAGGATGTCTATGTTAATGTCGTAGACCCTAAGG
ATGTGACCCTTGACCTAGTGGAATTAACTTTTAAGGATCAGTATATTGGCCGTGGGGATATGTGGCGACT
AAAGAAAAGTTTGGTCAGCACATGTGCCTATATCACCCAGAAGGTGGAGTTTGCTGGCATCAGAGCACAG
GCTGGTGAACTGTGGGTTAAGAATGAGAAGGTCATGTGTGGCTACATCAGTGAAGATACCAGGGTGGTGT
TTCGTTCTACGTCGGCTATGGTTTACATATTTATTCAGATGAGCTGTGAAATGTGGGATTTTGATATTTA
TGGGGATTTGTATTTTGAGAAAGCTGTGAATGGTTTCCTTGCTGATCTATTTACCAAGTGGAAGGAGAAG
AACTGTAGTCATGAAGTGACAGTGGTCCTGTTTTCTAGAACTTTCTATGATGCAAAATCTGTTGATGAAT
TTCCTGAAATAAACCGAGCCTCAATTCGACAGGATCACAAGGGGAGATTCTATGAAGACTTTTACAAAGT
GGTGGTGCAGAATGAGAGAAGAGAAGAATGGACTTCACTTCTCGTAACCATTAAAAAACTCTTCATCCAG
TATCCAGTGTTGGTGCGACTGGAACAGGCAGAGGGCTTTCCTCAAGGAGATAATTCTACCTCAGCACAAG
GAAACTACCTGGAGGCCATCAATCTGTCATTCAATGTGTTTGATAAGCACTACATCAACCGCAACTTTGA
CCGAACTGGGCAGATGTCAGTGGTGATCACGCCCGGGGTGGGTGTCTTTGAAGTGGACCGCCTACTCATG
ATCCTGACCAAGCAGCGGATGATAGATAATGGAATTGGTGTGGATTTGGTGTGCATGGGAGAGCAACCGT
TACATGCTGTCCCATTGTTCAAGCTCCATAATCGGAGTGCTCCCCGTGATTCTCGTCTGGGCGATGACTA
TAATATCCCTCACTGGATAAACCACAGTTTCTACACATCCAAAAGCCAGCTCTTTTGTAATAGTTTCACC
CCACGAATAAAACTGGCAGGAAAGAAGCCCGCCTCTGAGAAAGCAAAAAATGGCCGTGATACATCTCTCG
GGAGTCCAAAAGAATCTGAGAACGCCCTTCCCATCCAAGTAGATTATGACGCCTATGACGCTCAAGTGTT
CAGGCTGCCCGGCCCATCCCGGGCCCAGTGCCTCACCACCTGCAGATCTGTGCGAGAGCGAGAGAGTCAC
AGTCGAAAGAGTGCCAGCTCCTGTGATGTTTCATCCAGCCCTTCCCTACCAAGCCGCACACTGCCCACTG
AGGAAGTGAGGAGCCAGGCTTCTGACGACAGCTCCCTAGGCAAGAGTGCCAACATCCTGATGATCCCACA
CCCCCACCTGCACCAGTATGAAGTCAGCAGCTCCTTGGGATACACCAGCACTCGAGATGTCCTGGAGAAC
ATGATGGAGCCACCACAGCGAGACTCCAGTGCACCAGGGAGGTTTCACGTTGGCAGTGCAGAATCCATGC
TGCATGTTCGACCTGGTGGATACACGCCCCAGAGAGCACTGATTAACCCCTTCGCTCCCTCTCGGATGCC
CATGAAGCTTACGTCCAACAGAAGGCGCTGGATGCACACTTTTCCTGTGGGGCCATCCGGAGAAGCCATC
CAGATCCACCACCAGACCCGACAGAATATGGCGGAGCTACAAGGCAGCGGGCAGAGGGATCCAACTCACT
CCTCTGCAGAGCTGCTGGAGTTAGCATATCATGAAGCTGCTGGAAGGCACAGCAATTCCCGCCAGCCTGG
TGACGGCATGTCCTTCTTGAACTTCAGTGGAACAGAGGAGCTTTCTGTCGGCCTGCTTAGCAACAGTGGT
GCAGGTATGAATCCTAGGACCCAGAATAAGGATTCTCTAGAGGACAGTGTTTCTACCTCTCCAGACCCAA
TTCTGACACTGTCTGCTCCCCCTGTAGTGCCAGGCTTCTGTTGCACAGTTGGAGTGGACTGGAAGTCTCT
CACTACTCCGGCGTGCCTCCCCCTTACCACCGACTACTTCCCTGACCGCCAGGGCCTGCAGAATGACTAC
ACAGAGGGCTGTTATGATCTCCTTCCAGAAGCAGACATCGACAGGAGGGACGAAGATGGTGTGCAGATGA
CAGCCCAGCAGGTATTTGAAGAGTTTATTTGCCAACGTCTCATGCAGGGCTACCAAATCATAGTGCAGCC
CAAGACACAGAAACCCAATCCTGCTGTCCCGCCCCCGCTGAGCAGTAGCCCACTCTATAGCCGAGGCCTT
GTGTCCCGAAACCGCCCTGAGGAGGAGGACCAGTATTGGCTGAGTATGGGCAGAACGTTCCACAAAGTGA
CGCTGAAGGATAAGATGATCACAGTGACGCGATACCTTCCCAAGTATCCTTATGAATCTGCCCAGATCCA
CTACACCTACAGCCTCTGTCCTTCCCACTCAGACTCAGAGTTCGTCTCCTGCTGGGTGGAATTCTCCCAC
GAACGGCTGGAGGAGTACAAGTGGAATTACTTAGATCAGTATATCTGTTCTGCCGGCTCTGAAGACTTCA
GCTTAATTGAGTCCCTGAAGTTCTGGAGGACCCGCTTCCTGCTGCTGCCAGCCTGTGTCACCGCCACCAA
GCGCATCACGGAGGGGGAGGCCCACTGCGACATCTATGGGGACAGGCCCCGTGCAGACGAGGACGAGTGG
CAACTCCTGGATGGTTTTGTCCGCTTTGTGGAGGGCTTGAATCGCATTCGCAGGCGGCATCGCTCGGATC
GCATGATGCGGAAAGGGACCGCCATGAAAGGCTTGCAGATGACTGGGCCCATTTCCACGCATTCTCTGGA
GTCAACTGCACCCCCAGTGGGGAAGAAGGGAACCTCAGCTCTCTCTGCCCTGTTGGAGATGGAGGCCAGT
CAGAAGTGCCTGGGAGAACAGCAGGCAGCTGTGCATGGTGGGAAGAGCTCCGCCCAGTCAGCCGAGAGCA
GCAGCGTTGCCATGACTCCCACCTACATGGACAGCCCACGAAAGGTATCTGTGGACCAAACAGCCACTCC
TATGTTGGACGGCACCAGTTTGGGCATATGCACAGGCCAATCCATGGACAGAGGCAACAGCCAGACCTTT
GGGAACTCCCAGAACATAGGAGAACAGGGCTACTCCTCCACAAACTCCAGTGACAGCAGCTCTCAGCAGC
TGGTGGCAAGCTCCTTGACCTCATCCTCTACCCTGACAGAGATCCTGGAAGCCATGAAGCACCCCTCGAC
AGGAGTCCAGCTGCTCTCTGAACAGAAGGGCCTCTCACCGTACTGCTTCATCAGCGCGGAGGTGGTACAC
TGGTTGGTGAACCACGTGGAGGGGATCCAGACACAGGCGATGGCCATTGACATCATGCAGAAAATGCTGG
AAGAGCAGCTCATCACACATGCATCTGGCGAAGCCTGGCGGACCTTCATCTACGGCTTCTATTTCTACAA
GATAGTAACGGACAAAGAGCCCGACCGAGTGGCCATGCAGCAGCCCGCCACCACCTGGCACACAGCAGGA
GTGGACGACTTCGCCAGCTTCCAGCGCAAGTGGTTTGAGGTGGCCTTTGTGGCAGAAGAGCTCGTGCACT
CTGAGATTCCTGCCTTTCTCCTGCCCTGGCTGCCTAGCCGGCCAGCCTCCTATGCAAGTAGGCACAGCTC
CTTTAGCCGAAGTTTTGGAGGACGGAGCCAGGCGGCAGCACTTTTAGCTGCCACTGTCCCAGAGCAGAGG
ACTGTGACCCTGGATGTTGACGTGAACAACCGCACAGACCGGCTGGAGTGGTGCAGCTGTTATTACCATG
GCAACTTTTCTCTGAATGCAGCCTTTGAGATCAAGCTGCACTGGATGGCGGTGACCGCAGCAGTACTCTT
CGAGATGGTCCAAGGTTGGCATCGGAAAGCCACCTCCTGTGGCTTCTTGTTAGTCCCAGTTTTGGAGGGG
CCTTTTGCACTGCCCAGTTACCTGTATGGCGACCCCCTTCGTGCCCAGCTCTTCATCCCACTCAACATCA
GCTGCTTGCTCAAGGAGGGCAGCGAGCACCTGTTTGATAGCTTTGAACCCGAAACGTACTGGGATCGAAT
GCACCTCTTCCAGGAAGCCATTGCACACAGGTTTGGGTTTGTACAAGATAAATATTCTGCCTCTGCTTTT
AACTTCCCTGCTGAGAACAAGCCTCAGTATATCCACGTTACAGGAACAGTGTTTCTGCAGCTGCCCTACT
CCAAGCGCAAGTTCTCAGGGCAGCAGCGGCGGCGGCGGAACTCCACCAGCTCCACCAACCAGAACATGTT
CTGCGAGGAGCGGGTCGGCTACAACTGGGCCTACAACACCATGCTCACCAAAACATGGCGCTCCAGCGCC
ACAGGGGATGAAAAGTTTGCTGATCGGCTGCTGAAGGACTTCACGGACTTCTGCATCAACCGTGACAACC
GGCTGGTCACGTTCTGGACAAGTTGCCTGGAGAAGATGCATGCCAGTGCCCCGTGA
