>Addgene plasmid #46380 | eGFP Depdc5 pLJM1 | addgene partial sequence | sequence record 66285 | EGFP-C 5'-CATGGTCCTGCTGGAGTTCGTG-3'
TCTCGGCATGGACGAGCTGTACAAGGGAGGCGGTGGATCGGGCGGGGGTGGATCAGTCGACATGAGAACA
ACAAAGGTCTACAAACTCGTCATCCACAAGAAGGGCTTTGGGGGCAGTGATGATGAGCTAGTTGTGAACC
CCAAAGTGTTCCCTCACATCAAGCTTGGAGACATTGTAGAGATTGCACACCCCAACGATGAATACAGCCC
TCTGCTTTTGCAGGTCAAGTCTCTTAAGGAAGATTTACAGAAGGAAACTATCAGTGTGGACCAGACTGTG
ACTCAAGTGTTCCGGCTGAGACCTTATCAGGATGTCTATGTTAATGTCGTAGACCCTAAGGATGTGACCC
TTGACCTAGTGGAATTAACTTTTAAGGATCAGTATATTGGCCGTGGGGATATGTGGCGACTAAAGAAAAG
TTTGGTCAGCACATGTGCCTATATCACCCAGAAGGTGGAGTTTGCTGGCATCAGAGCACAGGCTGGTGAA
CTGTGGGTTAAGAATGAGAAGGTCATGTGTGGCTACATCAGTGAAGATACCAGGGTGGTGTTTCGTTCTA
CGTCGGCTATGGTTTACATATTTATTCAGATGAGCTGTGAAATGTGGGATTTTGATATTTATGGGGATTT
GTATTTTGAGAAAGCTGTGAATGGTTTCCTTGCTGATCTATTTACCAAGTGGAAGGAGAAGAACTGTAGT
CATGAAGTGACAGTGGTCCTGTTTTCTAGAACTTTCTATGATGCAAAATCTGTTGATGAATTTCCTGAAA
TAAACCGAGCCTCAATTCGACAGGATCACAAGGGGAGATTCTATGAAGACTTTTACAAAGTGGTGGTGCA
GAATGAGAGAAGAGAAGAATGGACTTCACTTCTCGTAACCATTAAAAAACTCTTCATCCAGTATCCAGTG
TTGGTGC
