>Addgene plasmid #46380 | eGFP Depdc5 pLJM1 | addgene partial sequence | sequence record 66286 | hDepdc5-F 5'-TATCATGAAGCTGCTGGAAGG-3'
ACAGAGGAGCTTTCTGTCGGCCTGCTTAGCAACAGTGGTGCAGGTATGAATCCTAGGACCCAGAATAAGG
ATTCTCTAGAGGACAGTGTTTCTACCTCTCCAGACCCAATTCTGACACTGTCTGCTCCCCCTGTAGTGCC
AGGCTTCTGTTGCACAGTTGGAGTGGACTGGAAGTCTCTCACTACTCCGGCGTGCCTCCCCCTTACCACC
GACTACTTCCCTGACCGCCAGGGCCTGCAGAATGACTACACAGAGGGCTGTTATGATCTCCTTCCAGAAG
CAGACATCGACAGGAGGGACGAAGATGGTGTGCAGATGACAGCCCAGCAGGTATTTGAAGAGTTTATTTG
CCAACGTCTCATGCAGGGCTACCAAATCATAGTGCAGCCCAAGACACAGAAACCCAATCCTGCTGTCCCG
CCCCCGCTGAGCAGTAGCCCACTCTATAGCCGAGGCCTTGTGTCCCGAAACCGCCCTGAGGAGGAGGACC
AGTATTGGCTGAGTATGGGCAGAACGTTCCACAAAGTGACGCTGAAGGATAAGATGATCACAGTGACGCG
ATACCTTCCCAAGTATCCTTATGAATCTGCCCAGATCCACTACACCTACAGCCTCTGTCCTTCCCACTCA
GACTCAGAGTTCGTCTCCTGCTGGGTGGAGTTCTCCCACGAACGGCTGGAGGAGTACAAGTGGAATTACT
TAGATCAGTATATCTGTTCTGCCGGCTCTGAAGACTTCAGCTTAATTGAGTCCCTGAAGTTCTGGAGGAC
CCGCTTCCTGCTGCTG
